Addgene plasmid #45715: pBp-FGFR3c-K717M
Depositing lab: Matthew Meyerson. Depositing organization: Dana-Farber Cancer Institute. Publication: Inhibitor-sensitive FGFR2 and FGFR3 mutations in lung squamous cell carcinoma. Liao RG, Jung J, Tchaicha JH, Wilkerson MD, Sivachenko A, Beauchamp EM, Liu Q, Pugh TJ, Pedamallu CS, Hayes DN, Gray NS, Getz G, Wong KK, Haddad RI, Meyerson M, Hammerman PS. Cancer Res. 2013 Jun 20. 10.1158/0008-5472.CAN-12-3950 PubMed 23786770.
Backbone
  Vector backbone: pBabe puro Gateway
  Backbone size w/o insert (bp): 5500
  Total vector size (bp): 7900
  Modifications to backbone: Gateway cloning sequences flank region with gene insert for use with the Gateway system reagents.
  Vector type: Mammalian Expression, Retroviral
  Selectable markers: Puromycin
Growth in bacteria
  Bacterial resistance: Ampicillin, 100 μg/mL
  Growth temperature: 30°C
  Growth strain: DH5alpha
  Copy number: Unknown
Gene/Insert
  Gene/Insert name: FGFR3 IIIc
  Species: H. sapiens (human)
  Insert size (bp): 2400
  Mutation: K717M
  Entrez Gene: FGFR3 (a.k.a. ACH, CD333, CEK2, HSFGFR3EX, JTK4)
  Cloning method: Gateway Cloning
  Sequencing primers: 5′ Gateway reagents; 3′ Gateway reagents
Terms and licenses: Academic/Nonprofit Terms; Industry Terms: Not Available to Industry
How to cite: pBp-FGFR3c-K717M was a gift from Matthew Meyerson (Addgene plasmid # 45715 ; http://n2t.net/addgene:45715 ; RRID:Addgene_45715)
