[The description below was written by a language model from this plasmid's Addgene catalogue record.]
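Description:
pBp-FGFR3c-K717M is a retroviral mammalian expression plasmid built on a Gateway-adapted pBabe-puro backbone. The backbone is about 5.5 kb and the complete construct about 7.9 kb. It is propagated in E. coli under ampicillin selection, and it carries a puromycin resistance marker for selecting transduced or transfected mammalian cells. The record does not include a feature table, so the promoters, origin of replication and viral elements are not itemised. pBabe-type vectors are generally Moloney murine leukaemia virus-derived, with the insert lying between the long terminal repeats alongside a packaging signal. This arrangement allows the transcript to be packaged into retroviral particles in a suitable packaging cell line and stably integrated into target cells. The copy number is listed as unknown.

The payload is an approximately 2.4 kb human FGFR3 coding sequence in the IIIc splice isoform. FGFR3 encodes fibroblast growth factor receptor 3, a receptor tyrosine kinase, and this insert carries a K717M substitution. The insert was introduced by Gateway recombination, so recombination-derived sequences flank the gene on both sides. No epitope tags or reporters are recorded.

The associated publication concerns inhibitor-sensitive FGFR2 and FGFR3 mutations in lung squamous cell carcinoma. This suggests the plasmid was made to generate cell lines stably expressing the mutant receptor, in which its functional consequences and its response to FGFR inhibitors could be examined. The record itself does not describe specific assays or state how K717M affects receptor activity.
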