>Addgene plasmid #45715 | pBp-FGFR3c-K717M | addgene partial sequence | sequence record 65216 | pBABE3 5'-ACCCTAACTGACACACATTCC-3'
CTGGCGAATTCCTACATCACCACTTTGTACAAGAAAGTTGGTCACGTCCGCGAGCCCCCACTGCTGGGTG
GGGCCGGGGGCAGCAGGTCGTGGGCAAACACGGAGTCGTCCCCTGAGGAGCTGGAGCTGGGGGTGTCCTG
GCCACCCGGGGAGTACTGCTCGAAAGGCGCCGACAGGTCCAGGTACTCGTCGGTGGACGTCACGGTAAGG
ACACGGTCCAGGTCCTCCACCAGCTGCTTGAAGGTGGGCCTCTGGGAGGGCGCGGCATGCCAGCACTCCC
GCATGATCATGTACAGGTCGTGTGTGCAGTTGGCGGGCATGTCCATGCGGTGGCCCTCCTTCAGCAGCTT
GAAGAGCTCCTCCACAGGGATGCCGGGGTACGGGGAGCCCCCCAGCGTGAAGATCTCCCAGAGCAGGACC
CCAAAGGACCAGACGTCACTCTGGTGAGTGTAGACTCGGTCAAACAAGGCCTCAGGCGCCATCCACTTCA
CGGGCAGCCGGCCGTTGGTTGTCTTCTTGTAGTAGTCGAGGTTGTGCACGTCCCGGGCCAGCCCGAAGTC
TGCGATCTTCATCACGTTGTCCTCGGTCACCAGCACATTGCGGGCAGCCAGGTCCCTGTGGATGCACTTC
TGGGAGGCCAAGTACTCCATGCCCCGGGCCACCTGGTAGGCACAGGACACCAGGTCCTTGAAGGTGAGCT
GCTCCTCGGGCGGCTTGCAGGTGTCGAAGGAGTAGTCCAGGCCCGGGGGCCGCCGCGCCCGCAGAAACTC
CCGCAGGTTACCCTTGGCCGCGTACTCCACCAGCACGTACAGGGGCCCGCCCTGCGTGCAGGCGCCCAGC
AGGTTGATGATGTTTTTGTGTTTCCCGATCATCTTCATCATCTCCATCTCAGACACCAGGTCCGACAGGT
CCTTGTCAGTGGCATCGTCTTTCAGCATCTTCACGGCTACGGTGACAGGCTTGG
