>Addgene plasmid #45715 | pBp-FGFR3c-K717M | addgene partial sequence | sequence record 65218 | pBABE5 5'-CTTTATCCAGCCCTCAC-3'
CGGATCCCAGTGTGGTGGTACATCACAAGTTTGTACAAAAAAGTTGGCATGGGCGCCCCTGCCTGCGCCC
TCGCGCTCTGCGTGGCCGTGGCCATCGTGGCCGGCGCCTCCTCGGAGTCCTTGGGGACGGAGCAGCGCGT
CGTGGGGCGAGCGGCAGAAGTCCCGGGCCCAGAGCCCGGCCAGCAGGAGCAGTTGGTCTTCGGCAGCGGG
GATGCTGTGGAGCTGAGCTGTCCCCCGCCCGGGGGTGGTCCCATGGGGCCCACTGTCTGGGTCAAGGATG
GCACAGGGCTGGTGCCCTCGGAGCGTGTCCTGGTGGGGCCCCAGCGGCTGCAGGTGCTGAATGCCTCCCA
CGAGGACTCCGGGGCCTACAGCTGCCGGCAGCGGCTCACGCAGCGCGTACTGTGCCACTTCAGTGTGCGG
GTGACAGACGCTCCATCCTCGGGAGATGACGAAGACGGGGAGGACGAGGCTGAGGACACAGGTGTGGACA
CAGGGGCCCCTTACTGGACACGGCCCGAGCGGATGGACAAGAAGCTGCTGGCCGTGCCGGCCGCCAACAC
CGTCCGCTTCCGCTGCCCAGCCGCTGGCAACCCCACTCCCTCCATCTCCTGGCTGAAGAACGGCAGGGAG
TTCCGCGGCGAGCACCGCATTGGAGGCATCAAGCTGCGGCATCAGCAGTGGAGCCTGGTCATGGAAAGCG
TGGTGCCCTCGGACCGCGGCAACTACACCTGCGTCGTGGAGAACAAGTTTGGCAGCATCCGGCAGACGTA
CACGCTGGACGTGCTGGAGCGCTCCCCGCACCGGCCCATCCTG
