>Addgene plasmid #45715 | pBp-FGFR3c-K717M | addgene partial sequence | sequence record 65856 | hFGFR3-F1 5'-CCATCTCCTGGCTGAAGAAC-3'
GGCGAGCACCGCATTGGAGGCATCAAGCTGCGGCATCAGCAGTGGAGCCTGGTCATGGAAAGCGTGGTGC
CCTCGGACCGCGGCAACTACACCTGCGTCGTGGAGAACAAGTTTGGCAGCATCCGGCAGACGTACACGCT
GGACGTGCTGGAGCGCTCCCCGCACCGGCCCATCCTGCAGGCGGGGCTGCCGGCCAACCAGACGGCGGTG
CTGGGCAGCGACGTGGAGTTCCACTGCAAGGTGTACAGTGACGCACAGCCCCACATCCAGTGGCTCAAGC
ACGTGGAGGTGAATGGCAGCAAGGTGGGCCCGGACGGCACACCCTACGTTACCGTGCTCAAGACGGCGGG
CGCTAACACCACCGACAAGGAGCTAGAGGTTCTCTCCTTGCACAACGTCACCTTTGAGGACGCCGGGGAG
TACACCTGCCTGGCGGGCAATTCTATTGGGTTTTCTCATCACTCTGCGTGGCTGGTGGTGCTGCCAGCCG
AGGAGGAGCTGGTGGAGGCTGACGAGGCGGGCAGTGTGTATGCAGGCATCCTCAGCTACGGGGTGGGCTT
CTTCCTGTTCATCCTGGTGGTGGCGGCTGTGACGCTCTGCCGCCTGCGCAGCCCCCCCAAGAAAGGCCTG
GGCTCCCCCACCGTGCACAAGATCTCCCGCTTCCCGCTCAAGCGACAGGTGTCCCTGGAGTCCAACGCGT
CCATGAGCTCCAACACACCACTGGTGCGCATCGCAAGGCTGTCCTCAGGGGAGGGCCCCACGCTGGCCAA
TGTCTCCGAGCTCGAGCTGCCTGCCGACCCCAAATGGGAGCTGTCTCGGGCCCGGCTGACCCTGGGCAAG
CCCCTTGGGGAGGGCTGCTTCGGCCAGGTGGTCATGGCGGAGGCCATCGGCATTGACAAGGACCGGGCCG
CCAAGCCTGTCACCG
